>Addgene plasmid #223060 | pdest METTL1-S27D Neo | addgene full sequence | sequence record 440988 | Addgene NGS Result
AGGTGGCACTTTTCGGGGAAATGTGCGCGGAACCCCTATTTGTTTATTTTTCTAAATACATTCAAATATG
TATCCGCTCATGAGACAATAACCCTGATAAATGCTTCAATAATATTGAAAAAGGAAGAGTATGAGTATTC
AACATTTCCGTGTCGCCCTTATTCCCTTTTTTGCGGCATTTTGCCTTCCTGTTTTTGCTCACCCAGAAAC
GCTGGTGAAAGTAAAAGATGCTGAAGATCAGTTGGGTGCACGAGTGGGTTACATCGAACTGGATCTCAAC
AGCGGTAAGATCCTTGAGAGTTTTCGCCCCGAAGAACGTTTTCCAATGATGAGCACTTTTAAAGTTCTGC
TATGTGGCGCGGTATTATCCCGTATTGACGCCGGGCAAGAGCAACTCGGTCGCCGCATACACTATTCTCA
GAATGACTTGGTTGAGTACTCACCAGTCACAGAAAAGCATCTTACGGATGGCATGACAGTAAGAGAATTA
TGCAGTGCTGCCATAACCATGAGTGATAACACTGCGGCCAACTTACTTCTGACAACGATCGGAGGACCGA
AGGAGCTAACCGCTTTTTTGCACAACATGGGGGATCATGTAACTCGCCTTGATCGTTGGGAACCGGAGCT
GAATGAAGCCATACCAAACGACGAGCGTGACACCACGATGCCTGTAGCAATGGCAACAACGTTGCGCAAA
CTATTAACTGGCGAACTACTTACTCTAGCTTCCCGGCAACAATTAATAGACTGGATGGAGGCGGATAAAG
TTGCAGGACCACTTCTGCGCTCGGCCCTTCCGGCTGGCTGGTTTATTGCTGATAAATCTGGAGCCGGTGA
GCGTGGGTCTCGCGGTATCATTGCAGCACTGGGGCCAGATGGTAAGCCCTCCCGTATCGTAGTTATCTAC
ACGACGGGGAGTCAGGCAACTATGGATGAACGAAATAGACAGATCGCTGAGATAGGTGCCTCACTGATTA
AGCATTGGTAACTGTCAGACCAAGTTTACTCATATATACTTTAGATTGATTTAAAACTTCATTTTTAATT
TAAAAGGATCTAGGTGAAGATCCTTTTTGATAATCTCATGACCAAAATCCCTTAACGTGAGTTTTCGTTC
CACTGAGCGTCAGACCCCGTAGAAAAGATCAAAGGATCTTCTTGAGATCCTTTTTTTCTGCGCGTAATCT
GCTGCTTGCAAACAAAAAAACCACCGCTACCAGCGGTGGTTTGTTTGCCGGATCAAGAGCTACCAACTCT
TTTTCCGAAGGTAACTGGCTTCAGCAGAGCGCAGATACCAAATACTGTTCTTCTAGTGTAGCCGTAGTTA
GGCCACCACTTCAAGAACTCTGTAGCACCGCCTACATACCTCGCTCTGCTAATCCTGTTACCAGTGGCTG
CTGCCAGTGGCGATAAGTCGTGTCTTACCGGGTTGGACTCAAGACGATAGTTACCGGATAAGGCGCAGCG
GTCGGGCTGAACGGGGGGTTCGTGCACACAGCCCAGCTTGGAGCGAACGACCTACACCGAACTGAGATAC
CTACAGCGTGAGCTATGAGAAAGCGCCACGCTTCCCGAAGGGAGAAAGGCGGACAGGTATCCGGTAAGCG
GCAGGGTCGGAACAGGAGAGCGCACGAGGGAGCTTCCAGGGGGAAACGCCTGGTATCTTTATAGTCCTGT
CGGGTTTCGCCACCTCTGACTTGAGCGTCGATTTTTGTGATGCTCGTCAGGGGGGCGGAGCCTATGGAAA
AACGCCAGCAACGCGGCCTTTTTACGGTTCCTGGCCTTTTGCTGGCCTTTTGCTCACATGTTCTTTCCTG
CGTTATCCCCTGATTCTGTGGATAACCGTATTACCGCCTTTGAGTGAGCTGATACCGCTCGCCGCAGCCG
AACGACCGAGCGCAGCGAGTCAGTGAGCGAGGAAGCGGAAGAGCGCCCAATACGCAAACCGCCTCTCCCC
GCGCGTTGGCCGATTCATTAATGCAGCTGGCACGACAGGTTTCCCGACTGGAAAGCGGGCAGTGAGCGCA
ACGCAATTAATGTGAGTTAGCTCACTCATTAGGCACCCCAGGCTTTACACTTTATGCTTCCGGCTCGTAT
GTTGTGTGGAATTGTGAGCGGATAACAATTTCACACAGGAAACAGCTATGACCATGATTACGCCAAGCGC
GCAATTAACCCTCACTAAAGGGAACAAAAGCTGGAGCTGCAAGCTTAATGTAGTCTTATGCAATACTCTT
GTAGTCTTGCAACATGGTAACGATGAGTTAGCAACATGCCTTACAAGGAGAGAAAAAGCACCGTGCATGC
CGATTGGTGGAAGTAAGGTGGTACGATCGTGCCTTATTAGGAAGGCAACAGACGGGTCTGACATGGATTG
GACGAACCACTGAATTGCCGCATTGCAGAGATATTGTATTTAAGTGCCTAGCTCGATACATAAACGGGTC
TCTCTGGTTAGACCAGATCTGAGCCTGGGAGCTCTCTGGCTAACTAGGGAACCCACTGCTTAAGCCTCAA
TAAAGCTTGCCTTGAGTGCTTCAAGTAGTGTGTGCCCGTCTGTTGTGTGACTCTGGTAACTAGAGATCCC
TCAGACCCTTTTAGTCAGTGTGGAAAATCTCTAGCAGTGGCGCCCGAACAGGGACTTGAAAGCGAAAGGG
AAACCAGAGGAGCTCTCTCGACGCAGGACTCGGCTTGCTGAAGCGCGCACGGCAAGAGGCGAGGGGCGGC
GACTGGTGAGTACGCCAAAAATTTTGACTAGCGGAGGCTAGAAGGAGAGAGATGGGTGCGAGAGCGTCAG
TATTAAGCGGGGGAGAATTAGATCGCGATGGGAAAAAATTCGGTTAAGGCCAGGGGGAAAGAAAAAATAT
AAATTAAAACATATAGTATGGGCAAGCAGGGAGCTAGAACGATTCGCAGTTAATCCTGGCCTGTTAGAAA
CATCAGAAGGCTGTAGACAAATACTGGGACAGCTACAACCATCCCTTCAGACAGGATCAGAAGAACTTAG
ATCATTATATAATACAGTAGCAACCCTCTATTGTGTGCATCAAAGGATAGAGATAAAAGACACCAAGGAA
GCTTTAGACAAGATAGAGGAAGAGCAAAACAAAAGTAAGACCACCGCACAGCAAGCGGCCGCTGATCTTC
AGACCTGGAGGAGGAGATATGAGGGACAATTGGAGAAGTGAATTATATAAATATAAAGTAGTAAAAATTG
AACCATTAGGAGTAGCACCCACCAAGGCAAAGAGAAGAGTGGTGCAGAGAGAAAAAAGAGCAGTGGGAAT
AGGAGCTTTGTTCCTTGGGTTCTTGGGAGCAGCAGGAAGCACTATGGGCGCAGCGTCAATGACGCTGACG
GTACAGGCCAGACAATTATTGTCTGGTATAGTGCAGCAGCAGAACAATTTGCTGAGGGCTATTGAGGCGC
AACAGCATCTGTTGCAACTCACAGTCTGGGGCATCAAGCAGCTCCAGGCAAGAATCCTGGCTGTGGAAAG
ATACCTAAAGGATCAACAGCTCCTGGGGATTTGGGGTTGCTCTGGAAAACTCATTTGCACCACTGCTGTG
CCTTGGAATGCTAGTTGGAGTAATAAATCTCTGGAACAGATTTGGAATCACACGACCTGGATGGAGTGGG
ACAGAGAAATTAACAATTACACAAGCTTAATACACTCCTTAATTGAAGAATCGCAAAACCAGCAAGAAAA
GAATGAACAAGAATTATTGGAATTAGATAAATGGGCAAGTTTGTGGAATTGGTTTAACATAACAAATTGG
CTGTGGTATATAAAATTATTCATAATGATAGTAGGAGGCTTGGTAGGTTTAAGAATAGTTTTTGCTGTAC
TTTCTATAGTGAATAGAGTTAGGCAGGGATATTCACCATTATCGTTTCAGACCCACCTCCCAACCCCGAG
GGGACCCGACAGGCCCGAAGGAATAGAAGAAGAAGGTGGAGAGAGAGACAGAGACAGATCCATTCGATTA
GTGAACGGATCTCGACGGTATCGGTTAACTTTTAAAAGAAAAGGGGGGATTGGGGGGTACAGTGCAGGGG
AAAGAATAGTAGACATAATAGCAACAGACATACAAACTAAAGAATTACAAAAACAAATTACAAAATTCAA
AATTTTATCGATAAGCTTGGGAGTTCCGCGTTACATAACTTACGGTAAATGGCCCGCCTGGCTGACCGCC
CAACGACCCCCGCCCATTGACGTCAATAATGACGTATGTTCCCATAGTAACGCCAATAGGGACTTTCCAT
TGACGTCAATGGGTGGAGTATTTACGGTAAACTGCCCACTTGGCAGTACATCAAGTGTATCATATGCCAA
GTACGCCCCCTATTGACGTCAATGACGGTAAATGGCCCGCCTGGCATTATGCCCAGTACATGACCTTATG
GGACTTTCCTACTTGGCAGTACATCTACGTATTAGTCATCGCTATTACCATGGTGATGCGGTTTTGGCAG
TACATCAATGGGCGTGGATAGCGGTTTGACTCACGGGGATTTCCAAGTCTCCACCCCATTGACGTCAATG
GGAGTTTGTTTTGGCACCAAAATCAACGGGACTTTCCAAAATGTCGTAACAACTCCGCCCCATTGACGCA
AATGGGCGGTAGGCGTGTACGGTGGGAGGTCTATATAAGCAGAGCTCGTTTAGTGAACCGTCAGATCGCC
TGGAGACGCCATCCACGCTGTTTTGACCTCCATAGAAGACACCGACTCTAGTCCAGTGTGGTGGAATTCT
GCAGATATCAACAAGTTTGTACAAAAAAGCAGGCTTCACCATGGCAGCCGAGACTCGGAACGTGGCCGGA
GCAGAGGCCCCACCGCCCCAGAAGCGCTACTACCGGCAACGTGCTCACGATAACCCCATGGCGGACCACA
CGCTGCGCTACCCTGTGAAGCCAGAGGAGATGGACTGGTCTGAGCTATACCCAGAGTTCTTCGCTCCACT
CACTCAAAATCAGAGCCACGACGATCCGAAAGACAAAAAGGAAAAGAGAGCTCAGGCCCAAGTGGAGTTT
GCAGACATAGGCTGTGGCTATGGTGGCCTGTTAGTGGAACTGTCACCGCTGTTCCCAGACACACTTATTC
TGGGTCTGGAGATCCGTGTTAAAGTGTCTGATTACGTACAAGACCGGATTCGGGCCCTACGCGCAGCTCC
TGCAGGTGGCTTCCAGAACATCGCCTGTCTCCGTAGCAATGCCATGAAGCACCTGCCGAATTTTTTTTAT
AAAGGCCAGCTGACAAAGATGTTCTTCCTCTTCCCCGACCCGCACTTTAAACGTACGAAACACAAGTGGC
GAATCATCAGTCCCACCCTGCTAGCAGAATATGCCTACGTGCTAAGAGTTGGGGGGCTGGTGTATACCAT
AACCGATGTGCTGGAGCTACACGATTGGATGTGTACCCACTTTGAAGAGCACCCACTGTTTGAGCGTGTG
CCTCTGGAGGACCTGAGTGAAGACCCCGTTGTGGGACATCTAGGCACCTCAACTGAGGAGGGGAAGAAAG
TTCTACGTAATGGAGGGAAGAATTTCCCAGCCATCTTCCGAAGAATACAAGATCCCGTCCTCCAGGCAGT
GACCTCCCAAACCAGCCTGCCTGGTCACTGAAACCCAGCTTTCTTGTACAAAGTGGTTGATATCCAGCAC
AGTGGCGGCCGCTCGACAATCAACCTCTGGATTACAAAATTTGTGAAAGATTGACTGGTATTCTTAACTA
TGTTGCTCCTTTTACGCTATGTGGATACGCTGCTTTAATGCCTTTGTATCATGCTATTGCTTCCCGTATG
GCTTTCATTTTCTCCTCCTTGTATAAATCCTGGTTGCTGTCTCTTTATGAGGAGTTGTGGCCCGTTGTCA
GGCAACGTGGCGTGGTGTGCACTGTGTTTGCTGACGCAACCCCCACTGGTTGGGGCATTGCCACCACCTG
TCAGCTCCTTTCCGGGACTTTCGCTTTCCCCCTCCCTATTGCCACGGCGGAACTCATCGCCGCCTGCCTT
GCCCGCTGCTGGACAGGGGCTCGGCTGTTGGGCACTGACAATTCCGTGGTGTTGTCGGGGAAGCTGACGT
CCTTTCCATGGCTGCTCGCCTGTGTTGCCACCTGGATTCTGCGCGGGACGTCCTTCTGCTACGTCCCTTC
GGCCCTCAATCCAGCGGACCTTCCTTCCCGCGGCCTGCTGCCGGCTCTGCGGCCTCTTCCGCGTCTTCGC
CTTCGCCCTCAGACGAGTCGGATCTCCCTTTGGGCCGCCTCCCCGCCTGGAATTCTGCAGATATCCGGAC
TAGTGATCTAATTCTACCGGGTAGGGGAGGCGCTTTTCCCAAGGCAGTCTGGAGCATGCGCTTTAGCAGC
CCCGCTGGGCACTTGGCGCTACACAAGTGGCCTCTGGCCTCGCACACATTCCACATCCACCGGTAGGCGC
CAACCGGCTCCGTTCTTTGGTGGCCCCTTCGCGCCACCTTCTACTCCTCCCCTAGTCAGGAAGTTCCCCC
CCGCCCCGCAGCTCGCGTCGTGCAGGACGTGACAAATGGAAGTAGCACGTCTCACTAGTCTCGTGCAGAT
GGACAGCACCGCTGAGCAATGGAAGCGGGTAGGCCTTTGGGGCAGCGGCCAATAGCAGCTTTGCTCCTTC
GCTTTCTGGGCTCAGAGGCTGGGAAGGGGTGGGTCCGGGGGCGGGCTCAGGGGCGGGCTCAGGGGCGGGG
CGGGCGCCCGAAGGTCCTCCGGAGGCCCGGCATTCTGCACGCTTCAAAAGCGCACGTCTGCCGCGCTGTT
CTCCTCTTCCTCATCTCCGGGCCTTTCGACCTGCAGCCAATATGGGATCGGCCATTGAACAAGATGGATT
GCACGCAGGTTCTCCGGCCGCTTGGGTGGAGAGGCTATTCGGCTATGACTGGGCACAACAGACAATCGGC
TGCTCTGATGCCGCCGTGTTCCGGCTGTCAGCGCAGGGGCGCCCGGTTCTTTTTGTCAAGACCGACCTGT
CCGGTGCCCTGAATGAACTGCAGGACGAGGCAGCGCGGCTATCGTGGCTGGCCACGACGGGCGTTCCTTG
CGCAGCTGTGCTCGACGTTGTCACTGAAGCGGGAAGGGACTGGCTGCTATTGGGCGAAGTGCCGGGGCAG
GATCTCCTGTCATCTCACCTTGCTCCTGCCGAGAAAGTATCCATCATGGCTGATGCAATGCGGCGGCTGC
ATACGCTTGATCCGGCTACCTGCCCATTCGACCACCAAGCGAAACATCGCATCGAGCGAGCACGTACTCG
GATGGAAGCCGGTCTTGTCGATCAGGATGATCTGGACGAAGAGCATCAGGGGCTCGCGCCAGCCGAACTG
TTCGCCAGGCTCAAGGCGCGCATGCCCGACGGCGAGGATCTCGTCGTGACCCATGGCGATGCCTGCTTGC
CGAATATCATGGTGGAAAATGGCCGCTTTTCTGGATTCATCGACTGTGGCCGGCTGGGTGTGGCGGACCG
CTATCAGGACATAGCGTTGGCTACCCGTGATATTGCTGAAGAGCTTGGCGGCGAATGGGCTGACCGCTTC
CTCGTGCTTTACGGTATCGCCGCTCCCGATTCGCAGCGCATCGCCTTCTATCGCCTTCTTGACGAGTTCT
TCTGAGGGGATCCGTCGAGGGCCCGGTACCTTTAAGACCAATGACTTACAAGGCAGCTGTAGATCTTAGC
CACTTTTTAAAAGAAAAGGGGGGACTGGAAGGGCTAGCTCACTCCCAACGAAGACAAGATCTGCTTTTTG
CTTGTACTGGGTCTCTCTGGTTAGACCAGATCTGAGCCTGGGAGCTCTCTGGCTAACTAGGGAACCCACT
GCTTAAGCCTCAATAAAGCTTGCCTTGAGTGCTTCAAGTAGTGTGTGCCCGTCTGTTGTGTGACTCTGGT
AACTAGAGATCCCTCAGACCCTTTTAGTCAGTGTGGAAAATCTCTAGCAGTAGTAGTTCATGTCATCTTA
TTATTCAGTATTTATAACTTGCAAAGAAATGAATATCAGAGAGTGAGAGGAACTTGTTTATTGCAGCTTA
TAATGGTTACAAATAAAGCAATAGCATCACAAATTTCACAAATAAAGCATTTTTTTCACTGCATTCTAGT
TGTGGTTTGTCCAAACTCATCAATGTATCTTATCATGTCTGGCTCTAGCTATCCCGCCCCTAACTCCGCC
CATCCCGCCCCTAACTCCGCCCAGTTCCGCCCATTCTCCGCCCCATGGCTGACTAATTTTTTTTATTTAT
GCAGAGGCCGAGGCCGCCTCGGCCTCTGAGCTATTCCAGAAGTAGTGAGGAGGCTTTTTTGGAGGCCTAG
GGACGTACCCAATTCGCCCTATAGTGAGTCGTATTACGCGCGCTCACTGGCCGTCGTTTTACAACGTCGT
GACTGGGAAAACCCTGGCGTTACCCAACTTAATCGCCTTGCAGCACATCCCCCTTTCGCCAGCTGGCGTA
ATAGCGAAGAGGCCCGCACCGATCGCCCTTCCCAACAGTTGCGCAGCCTGAATGGCGAATGGG
[124 nt withheld, positions 8534-8657]
C
[91 nt withheld, positions 8659-8749]
A
[49 nt withheld, positions 8751-8799]
CCTTTGACGTTGGAGTCCACGTTCTTT
[37 nt withheld, positions 8827-8863]
ACCCTATCTCGGTCTATTCTTTTGATTTATAAGGGATTTTGCCGATTTCGGCCTATTGGTTAAAAAATGA
GCTGATTTAACAAAAATTTAACGCGAATTTTAACAAAATATTAACGCTTACAATTT
Features (pLannotate 1.2.2; 30 found; start..end, strand, type, name):
     26..130     +  promoter       AmpR promoter: bla
    131..991     +  CDS            AmpR: β-lactamase; bla; confers resistance to ampicillin, carbenicillin, and related antibiotics
   1162..1750    +  rep_origin     ori: high-copy-number ColE1/pMB1/pBR322/pUC origin of replication
   1933..2025    +  CDS            lacI (fragment): lac repressor; lacI; The lac repressor binds to the lac operator to inhibit transcription in E. coli. This inhibition can be relieved by adding lactose or isopropyl-β-D-thiogalactopyranoside (IPTG).
   2038..2059    +  protein_bind   CAP binding site: CAP binding activates transcription in the presence of cAMP. E. coli catabolite activator protein
   2074..2104    +  promoter       lac promoter: promoter for the E. coli lac operon
   2112..2128    +  protein_bind   lac operator: The lac repressor binds to the lac operator to inhibit transcription in E. coli. This inhibition can be relieved by adding lactose or isopropyl-β-D-thiogalactopyranoside (IPTG). lac repressor encoded by lacI
   2173..2191    +  promoter       T3 promoter: promoter for bacteriophage T3 RNA polymerase
   2219..2445    +  promoter       RSV promoter: Rous sarcoma virus enhancer/promoter
   2446..2626    +  LTR            5' LTR (truncated): truncated 5' long terminal repeat (LTR) from HIV-1
   2673..2798    +  misc_feature   HIV-1 Ψ: packaging signal of human immunodeficiency virus type 1
   2782..3145    +  CDS            HIV-1 gag (fragment): gag protein from human immunodeficiency virus 1; gag
   3291..3524    +  misc_feature   RRE: The Rev response element (RRE) of HIV-1 allows for Rev-dependent mRNA export from the nucleus to the cytoplasm.
   3901..4001    +  CDS            Rev (fragment): human immunodeficiency virus 1 (HIV-1) Rev protein; rev; enhances nuclear export of unspliced and incompletely spliced viral mRNAs
   4020..4136    +  misc_feature   cPPT/CTS: central polypurine tract and central termination sequence of HIV-1
   4159..4462    +  enhancer       CMV enhancer: human cytomegalovirus immediate early enhancer
   4463..4666    +  promoter       CMV promoter: human cytomegalovirus (CMV) immediate early promoter
   4771..4795    +  protein_bind   attB1: mutant version of attB; recombination site for the Gateway® BP reaction BP Clonase™
   4801..5628    +  CDS            METTL1: TRMB_HUMAN - Also known as C12orf1 From Homo sapiens (Human).
   5633..5657    -  protein_bind   attB2: mutant version of attB; recombination site for the Gateway® BP reaction BP Clonase™
   5688..6276    +  misc_feature   WPRE: woodchuck hepatitis virus posttranscriptional regulatory element
   6319..6818    +  promoter       PGK promoter: mouse phosphoglycerate kinase 1 promoter
   6832..7635    +  CDS            NeoR/KanR: aminoglycoside phosphotransferase from Tn5; aph(3')-II (or nptII); confers resistance to neomycin, kanamycin, and G418 (Geneticin®)
   7656..7793    +  CDS            nef (fragment): NEF_HV1LA - Experimental evidence at protein level: Swiss-Prot protein existence level 1. Extracellular Nef protein targets CD4(+) T-lymphocytes for apoptosis by interacting with CXCR4 surface receptors. From Human immunodeficiency virus type 1 group M subtype B (isolate Lai) (HIV-1).
   7779..7959    +  LTR            5' LTR (truncated): truncated 5' long terminal repeat (LTR) from HIV-1
   8031..8152    +  polyA_signal   SV40 poly(A) signal: SV40 polyadenylation signal
   8192..8327    +  rep_origin     SV40 ori: SV40 origin of replication
   8348..8366    -  promoter       T7 promoter: promoter for bacteriophage T7 RNA polymerase
   8374..8529    +  CDS            lacZα (fragment): LacZα fragment of β-galactosidase; lacZ fragment
   8534..8962    +  rep_origin     f1 ori (sequence partly withheld): f1 bacteriophage origin of replication; arrow indicates direction of (+) strand synthesis
