[The description below was written by a language model from this plasmid's Addgene catalogue record and pLannotate feature annotations shown in this document.]
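Description:
pdest METTL1-S27D Neo is a lentiviral transfer plasmid for expressing a mutant form of human METTL1 in mammalian cells. It is propagated in E. coli under ampicillin selection (AmpR with its bla promoter). The feature table annotates a ColE1/pUC-type origin, although the catalogue entry lists the plasmid as low copy. An f1 origin and remnants of a lac/lacZα cloning region flanked by T3 and T7 promoters are also present. The viral portion has a third-generation layout: an RSV promoter drives a truncated HIV-1 5' LTR, followed by the Ψ packaging signal with a gag fragment, the Rev response element for Rev-dependent nuclear export of the genomic RNA, and the cPPT/CTS. A second truncated LTR closes the proviral cassette, and downstream of it lie an SV40 polyadenylation signal and SV40 origin. Packaging functions are not encoded and must be supplied in trans.

The payload is an 828 bp METTL1 open reading frame carrying the S27D substitution. It was inserted by Gateway recombination and is therefore flanked by attB1 and attB2 sites. Transcription is driven by the CMV immediate early enhancer/promoter, and a WPRE downstream of the insert boosts transcript stability and expression. No epitope tag or reporter is annotated. A separate mouse PGK promoter drives NeoR, so transduced or transfected cells can be selected with G418. METTL1 is a tRNA methyltransferase, and an aspartate replacing serine is the kind of change commonly used to mimic phosphorylation, though the record does not state the rationale. The associated publication concerns a methyltransferase-independent role for METTL1 in tRNA aminoacylation and oncogenic transformation, which suggests the plasmid is used for stable expression of this variant in functional comparisons.
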