Addgene plasmid #223060: pdest METTL1-S27D Neo
Purpose: METTL1-S27D gene expression in mammalian cells
Depositing lab: Alejandro Gutierrez. Depositing organization: Boston Children's Hospital. Publication: A methyltransferase-independent role for METTL1 in tRNA aminoacylation and oncogenic transformation. Ali RH, Orellana EA, Lee SH, Chae YC, Chen Y, Clauwaert J, Kennedy AL, Gutierrez AE, Papke DJ, Valenzuela M, Silverman B, Falzetta A, Ficarro SB, Marto JA, Fletcher CDM, Perez-Atayde A, Alcindor T, Shimamura A, Prensner JR, Gregory RI, Gutierrez A. Mol Cell. 2025 Mar 6;85(5):948-961.e11. doi: 10.1016/j.molcel.2025.01.003. Epub 2025 Jan 31. PubMed 39892392.
Backbone
  Vector backbone: pdest Neo
  Vector type: Mammalian Expression, Lentiviral
  Selectable markers: Neomycin (select with G418)
Growth in bacteria
  Bacterial resistance: Ampicillin, 100 μg/mL
  Growth temperature: 37°C
  Growth strain: NEB Stable
  Copy number: Low Copy
Gene/Insert
  Gene/Insert name: METTL1-S27D
  Species: H. sapiens (human)
  Insert size (bp): 828
  Mutation: S27D
  Entrez Gene: METTL1 (a.k.a. C12orf1, TRM8, TRMT8, YDL201w)
  Promoter: CMV
  Cloning method: Gateway Cloning
  Sequencing primers: 5′ CGCAAATGGGCGGTAGGCGTG
Terms and licenses: Academic/Nonprofit Terms; Industry Terms: Not Available to Industry
How to cite: pdest METTL1-S27D Neo was a gift from Alejandro Gutierrez (Addgene plasmid # 223060 ; http://n2t.net/addgene:223060 ; RRID:Addgene_223060)
